Addgene plasmid #76519: DAPK1 gRNA (BRDN0001148140)
Purpose: 3rd generation lentiviral gRNA plasmid targeting human DAPK1
Depositing lab: John Doench & David Root. Depositing organization: Broad Institute. Publication: Optimized sgRNA design to maximize activity and minimize off-target effects of CRISPR-Cas9. Doench JG, Fusi N, Sullender M, Hegde M, Vaimberg EW, Donovan KF, Smith I, Tothova Z, Wilen C, Orchard R, Virgin HW, Listgarten J, Root DE. Nat Biotechnol. 2016 Jan 18. doi: 10.1038/nbt.3437. PubMed 26780180.
Backbone
  Vector backbone: lentiGuide-Puro
  Backbone manufacturer: Zhang Lab (Addgene plasmid # 52963)
  Vector type: Mammalian Expression, Lentiviral, CRISPR
  Selectable markers: Puromycin
Growth in bacteria
  Bacterial resistance: Ampicillin, 100 μg/mL
  Growth temperature: 37°C
  Growth strain: DH5alpha
  Copy number: High Copy
Gene/Insert
  Gene/Insert name: DAPK1 (alt names: DAPK1; NM_001288729.1)
  gRNA/shRNA sequence: ACAACAACATGGATTGACGT
  Species: H. sapiens (human)
  Entrez Gene: DAPK1 (a.k.a. DAPK, ROCO3)
  Promoter: hU6
  Cloning method: Unknown
  Sequencing primers: 5′ U6-F; 3′ pS2-R
Terms and licenses: Academic/Nonprofit Terms; Industry Terms: Not Available to Industry
Depositor comments: The gRNA was designed to target the following Genbank reference sequence(s): NM_001288729.1,NM_001288730.1,NM_001288731.1,NM_004938.3. Note that this plasmid does NOT contain Cas9. It should be used in conjunction with lentiCas9-Blast (Addgene #52962) or otherwise with cell lines already expressing Cas9. Browse the full kinome gRNA library at http://www.addgene.org/pooled-library/broadgpp-human-kinome/ or visit http://www.broadinstitute.org/rnai/public/ for detailed protocols and information.
How to cite: DAPK1 gRNA (BRDN0001148140) was a gift from John Doench & David Root (Addgene plasmid # 76519 ; http://n2t.net/addgene:76519 ; RRID:Addgene_76519)
