[The description below was written by a language model from this plasmid's Addgene catalogue record and pLannotate feature annotations shown in this document.]
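Description:
DAPK1 gRNA (BRDN0001148140) is a third-generation lentiviral single-guide RNA plasmid built on the lentiGuide-Puro backbone and designed to target human DAPK1 (death-associated protein kinase 1, also known as DAPK or ROCO3). It is about 8.3 kb in size. In bacteria it is maintained as a high-copy plasmid through a ColE1/pUC-type origin and selected with ampicillin via the β-lactamase gene. The backbone also carries an f1 origin, an SV40 origin and residual lac, T7 and T3 cloning-vector elements.

The lentiviral cassette begins with an RSV promoter fused to a truncated HIV-1 5' LTR, which makes genomic RNA production Tat-independent. This is followed by the Ψ packaging signal with a partial gag sequence and the Rev response element. The cassette ends in a self-inactivating ΔU3 3' LTR and a downstream SV40 polyadenylation signal.

Two expression units sit between the LTRs. In the first, a human U6 RNA polymerase III promoter drives the DAPK1-specific spacer joined to the Streptococcus pyogenes Cas9 guide RNA scaffold. A cPPT/CTS element lies downstream of it. In the second, the EF-1α core promoter with its intron A drives puromycin N-acetyltransferase for selection of transduced mammalian cells, and a WPRE enhances transcript expression.

The plasmid does not encode Cas9, so it must be used with a separate Cas9 vector such as lentiCas9-Blast or in cells that already express Cas9. According to the depositor, the guide was designed against several DAPK1 RefSeq transcript variants. It belongs to a human kinome gRNA collection associated with work on optimized sgRNA design, and it is suited to CRISPR knockout of DAPK1 in human cells.
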