Features (pLannotate 1.2.2; 29 found; start..end, strand, type, name):
     14..80      +  CDS            small t antigen (fragment): SV40 (simian virus 40) small t antigen
    106..317     +  promoter       EF-1α core promoter: core promoter for human elongation factor EF-1α
    318..1256    +  intron         EF-1α intron A: intron upstream of the start codon of human EF-1α
   1278..1877    +  CDS            PuroR (fragment): puromycin N-acetyltransferase; pac from Streptomyces; confers resistance to puromycin
   1893..2481    +  misc_feature   WPRE: woodchuck hepatitis virus posttranscriptional regulatory element
   2532..2551    +  misc_feature   cPPT/CTS (fragment): central polypurine tract and central termination sequence of HIV-1
   2553..2786    +  LTR            3' LTR (ΔU3): self-inactivating 3' long terminal repeat (LTR) from HIV-1
   2864..2985    +  polyA_signal   SV40 poly(A) signal: SV40 polyadenylation signal
   3025..3160    +  rep_origin     SV40 ori: SV40 origin of replication
   3181..3199    -  promoter       T7 promoter: promoter for bacteriophage T7 RNA polymerase
   3207..3362    +  CDS            lacZα (fragment): LacZα fragment of β-galactosidase; lacZ fragment
   3367..3795    +  rep_origin     f1 ori (sequence partly withheld): f1 bacteriophage origin of replication; arrow indicates direction of (+) strand synthesis
   3848..3952    +  promoter       AmpR promoter: bla
   3953..4813    +  CDS            AmpR: β-lactamase; bla; confers resistance to ampicillin, carbenicillin, and related antibiotics
   4984..5572    +  rep_origin     ori: high-copy-number ColE1/pMB1/pBR322/pUC origin of replication
   5755..5847    +  CDS            lacI (fragment): lac repressor; lacI; The lac repressor binds to the lac operator to inhibit transcription in E. coli. This inhibition can be relieved by adding lactose or isopropyl-β-D-thiogalactopyranoside (IPTG).
   5860..5881    +  protein_bind   CAP binding site: CAP binding activates transcription in the presence of cAMP. E. coli catabolite activator protein
   5896..5926    +  promoter       lac promoter: promoter for the E. coli lac operon
   5934..5950    +  protein_bind   lac operator: The lac repressor binds to the lac operator to inhibit transcription in E. coli. This inhibition can be relieved by adding lactose or isopropyl-β-D-thiogalactopyranoside (IPTG). lac repressor encoded by lacI
   5995..6013    +  promoter       T3 promoter: promoter for bacteriophage T3 RNA polymerase
   6041..6267    +  promoter       RSV promoter: Rous sarcoma virus enhancer/promoter
   6268..6448    +  LTR            5' LTR (truncated): truncated 5' long terminal repeat (LTR) from HIV-1
   6495..6620    +  misc_feature   HIV-1 Ψ: packaging signal of human immunodeficiency virus type 1
   6604..6967    +  CDS            HIV-1 gag (fragment): gag protein from human immunodeficiency virus 1; gag
   7113..7346    +  misc_feature   RRE: The Rev response element (RRE) of HIV-1 allows for Rev-dependent mRNA export from the nucleus to the cytoplasm.
   7723..7749    +  CDS            Rev (fragment): human immunodeficiency virus 1 (HIV-1) Rev protein; rev; enhances nuclear export of unspliced and incompletely spliced viral mRNAs
   7753..7993    +  promoter       U6 promoter: RNA polymerase III promoter for human U6 snRNA
   8023..8098    +  misc_RNA       gRNA scaffold: guide RNA scaffold for the Streptococcus pyogenes CRISPR/Cas9 system
   8154..8271    +  misc_feature   cPPT/CTS: central polypurine tract and central termination sequence of HIV-1
>Addgene plasmid #76519 | DAPK1 gRNA (BRDN0001148140) | addgene full sequence | sequence record 185994 | Addgene Assembled Sequence
CCCGGGTGCAAAGATGGATAAAGTTTTAAACAGAGAGGAATCTTTGCAGCTAATGGACCTTCTAGGTCTT
GAAAGGAGTGGGAATTGGCTCCGGTGCCCGTCAGTGGGCAGAGCGCACATCGCCCACAGTCCCCGAGAAG
TTGGGGGGAGGGGTCGGCAATTGATCCGGTGCCTAGAGAAGGTGGCGCGGGGTAAACTGGGAAAGTGATG
TCGTGTACTGGCTCCGCCTTTTTCCCGAGGGTGGGGGAGAACCGTATATAAGTGCAGTAGTCGCCGTGAA
CGTTCTTTTTCGCAACGGGTTTGCCGCCAGAACACAGGTAAGTGCCGTGTGTGGTTCCCGCGGGCCTGGC
CTCTTTACGGGTTATGGCCCTTGCGTGCCTTGAATTACTTCCACCTGGCTGCAGTACGTGATTCTTGATC
CCGAGCTTCGGGTTGGAAGTGGGTGGGAGAGTTCGAGGCCTTGCGCTTAAGGAGCCCCTTCGCCTCGTGC
TTGAGTTGAGGCCTGGCCTGGGCGCTGGGGCCGCCGCGTGCGAATCTGGTGGCACCTTCGCGCCTGTCTC
GCTGCTTTCGATAAGTCTCTAGCCATTTAAAATTTTTGATGACCTGCTGCGACGCTTTTTTTCTGGCAAG
ATAGTCTTGTAAATGCGGGCCAAGATCTGCACACTGGTATTTCGGTTTTTGGGGCCGCGGGCGGCGACGG
GGCCCGTGCGTCCCAGCGCACATGTTCGGCGAGGCGGGGCCTGCGAGCGCGGCCACCGAGAATCGGACGG
GGGTAGTCTCAAGCTGGCCGGCCTGCTCTGGTGCCTGGCCTCGCGCCGCCGTGTATCGCCCCGCCCTGGG
CGGCAAGGCTGGCCCGGTCGGCACCAGTTGCGTGAGCGGAAAGATGGCCGCTTCCCGGCCCTGCTGCAGG
GAGCTCAAAATGGAGGACGCGGCGCTCGGGAGAGCGGGCGGGTGAGTCACCCACACAAAGGAAAAGGGCC
TTTCCGTCCTCAGCCGTCGCTTCATGTGACTCCACGGAGTACCGGGCGCCGTCCAGGCACCTCGATTAGT
TCTCGAGCTTTTGGAGTACGTCGTCTTTAGGTTGGGGGGAGGGGTTTTATGCGATGGAGTTTCCCCACAC
TGAGTGGGTGGAGACTGAAGTTAGGCCAGCTTGGCACTTGATGTAATTCTCCTTGGAATTTGCCCTTTTT
GAGTTTGGATCTTGGTTCATTCTCAAGCCTCAGACAGTGGTTCAAAGTTTTTTTCTTCCATTTCAGGTGT
CGTGACGTACGGCCACCATGACCGAGTACAAGCCCACGGTGCGCCTCGCCACCCGCGACGACGTCCCCAG
GGCCGTACGCACCCTCGCCGCCGCGTTCGCCGACTACCCCGCCACGCGCCACACCGTCGATCCGGACCGC
CACATCGAGCGGGTCACCGAGCTGCAAGAACTCTTCCTCACGCGCGTCGGGCTCGACATCGGCAAGGTGT
GGGTCGCGGACGACGGCGCCGCCGTGGCGGTCTGGACCACGCCGGAGAGCGTCGAAGCGGGGGCGGTGTT
CGCCGAGATCGGCCCGCGCATGGCCGAGTTGAGCGGTTCCCGGCTGGCCGCGCAGCAACAGATGGAAGGC
CTCCTGGCGCCGCACCGGCCCAAGGAGCCCGCGTGGTTCCTGGCCACCGTCGGAGTCTCGCCCGACCACC
AGGGCAAGGGTCTGGGCAGCGCCGTCGTGCTCCCCGGAGTGGAGGCGGCCGAGCGCGCCGGGGTGCCCGC
CTTCCTGGAGACCTCCGCGCCCCGCAACCTCCCCTTCTACGAGCGGCTCGGCTTCACCGTCACCGCCGAC
GTCGAGGTGCCCGAAGGACCGCGCACCTGGTGCATGACCCGCAAGCCCGGTGCCTGAACGCGTTAAGTCG
ACAATCAACCTCTGGATTACAAAATTTGTGAAAGATTGACTGGTATTCTTAACTATGTTGCTCCTTTTAC
GCTATGTGGATACGCTGCTTTAATGCCTTTGTATCATGCTATTGCTTCCCGTATGGCTTTCATTTTCTCC
TCCTTGTATAAATCCTGGTTGCTGTCTCTTTATGAGGAGTTGTGGCCCGTTGTCAGGCAACGTGGCGTGG
TGTGCACTGTGTTTGCTGACGCAACCCCCACTGGTTGGGGCATTGCCACCACCTGTCAGCTCCTTTCCGG
GACTTTCGCTTTCCCCCTCCCTATTGCCACGGCGGAACTCATCGCCGCCTGCCTTGCCCGCTGCTGGACA
GGGGCTCGGCTGTTGGGCACTGACAATTCCGTGGTGTTGTCGGGGAAATCATCGTCCTTTCCTTGGCTGC
TCGCCTGTGTTGCCACCTGGATTCTGCGCGGGACGTCCTTCTGCTACGTCCCTTCGGCCCTCAATCCAGC
GGACCTTCCTTCCCGCGGCCTGCTGCCGGCTCTGCGGCCTCTTCCGCGTCTTCGCCTTCGCCCTCAGACG
AGTCGGATCTCCCTTTGGGCCGCCTCCCCGCGTCGACTTTAAGACCAATGACTTACAAGGCAGCTGTAGA
TCTTAGCCACTTTTTAAAAGAAAAGGGGGGACTGGAAGGGCTAATTCACTCCCAACGAAGACAAGATCTG
CTTTTTGCTTGTACTGGGTCTCTCTGGTTAGACCAGATCTGAGCCTGGGAGCTCTCTGGCTAACTAGGGA
ACCCACTGCTTAAGCCTCAATAAAGCTTGCCTTGAGTGCTTCAAGTAGTGTGTGCCCGTCTGTTGTGTGA
CTCTGGTAACTAGAGATCCCTCAGACCCTTTTAGTCAGTGTGGAAAATCTCTAGCAGTACGTATAGTAGT
TCATGTCATCTTATTATTCAGTATTTATAACTTGCAAAGAAATGAATATCAGAGAGTGAGAGGAACTTGT
TTATTGCAGCTTATAATGGTTACAAATAAAGCAATAGCATCACAAATTTCACAAATAAAGCATTTTTTTC
ACTGCATTCTAGTTGTGGTTTGTCCAAACTCATCAATGTATCTTATCATGTCTGGCTCTAGCTATCCCGC
CCCTAACTCCGCCCATCCCGCCCCTAACTCCGCCCAGTTCCGCCCATTCTCCGCCCCATGGCTGACTAAT
TTTTTTTATTTATGCAGAGGCCGAGGCCGCCTCGGCCTCTGAGCTATTCCAGAAGTAGTGAGGAGGCTTT
TTTGGAGGCCTAGGGACGTACCCAATTCGCCCTATAGTGAGTCGTATTACGCGCGCTCACTGGCCGTCGT
TTTACAACGTCGTGACTGGGAAAACCCTGGCGTTACCCAACTTAATCGCCTTGCAGCACATCCCCCTTTC
GCCAGCTGGCGTAATAGCGAAGAGGCCCGCACCGATCGCCCTTCCCAACAGTTGCGCAGCCTGAATGGCG
AATGGG
[124 nt withheld, positions 3367-3490]
C
[91 nt withheld, positions 3492-3582]
A
[49 nt withheld, positions 3584-3632]
CCTTTGACGTTGGAGTCCACGTTCTTT
[37 nt withheld, positions 3660-3696]
ACCCTATCTCGGTCTATTCTTTTGATTTATAAGGGATTTTGCCGATTTCGGCCTATTGGTTAAAAAATGA
GCTGATTTAACAAAAATTTAACGCGAATTTTAACAAAATATTAACGCTTACAATTTAGGTGGCACTTTTC
GGGGAAATGTGCGCGGAACCCCTATTTGTTTATTTTTCTAAATACATTCAAATATGTATCCGCTCATGAG
ACAATAACCCTGATAAATGCTTCAATAATATTGAAAAAGGAAGAGTATGAGTATTCAACATTTCCGTGTC
GCCCTTATTCCCTTTTTTGCGGCATTTTGCCTTCCTGTTTTTGCTCACCCAGAAACGCTGGTGAAAGTAA
AAGATGCTGAAGATCAGTTGGGTGCACGAGTGGGTTACATCGAACTGGATCTCAACAGCGGTAAGATCCT
TGAGAGTTTTCGCCCCGAAGAACGTTTTCCAATGATGAGCACTTTTAAAGTTCTGCTATGTGGCGCGGTA
TTATCCCGTATTGACGCCGGGCAAGAGCAACTCGGTCGCCGCATACACTATTCTCAGAATGACTTGGTTG
AGTACTCACCAGTCACAGAAAAGCATCTTACGGATGGCATGACAGTAAGAGAATTATGCAGTGCTGCCAT
AACCATGAGTGATAACACTGCGGCCAACTTACTTCTGACAACGATCGGAGGACCGAAGGAGCTAACCGCT
TTTTTGCACAACATGGGGGATCATGTAACTCGCCTTGATCGTTGGGAACCGGAGCTGAATGAAGCCATAC
CAAACGACGAGCGTGACACCACGATGCCTGTAGCAATGGCAACAACGTTGCGCAAACTATTAACTGGCGA
ACTACTTACTCTAGCTTCCCGGCAACAATTAATAGACTGGATGGAGGCGGATAAAGTTGCAGGACCACTT
CTGCGCTCGGCCCTTCCGGCTGGCTGGTTTATTGCTGATAAATCTGGAGCCGGTGAGCGTGGGTCTCGCG
GTATCATTGCAGCACTGGGGCCAGATGGTAAGCCCTCCCGTATCGTAGTTATCTACACGACGGGGAGTCA
GGCAACTATGGATGAACGAAATAGACAGATCGCTGAGATAGGTGCCTCACTGATTAAGCATTGGTAACTG
TCAGACCAAGTTTACTCATATATACTTTAGATTGATTTAAAACTTCATTTTTAATTTAAAAGGATCTAGG
TGAAGATCCTTTTTGATAATCTCATGACCAAAATCCCTTAACGTGAGTTTTCGTTCCACTGAGCGTCAGA
CCCCGTAGAAAAGATCAAAGGATCTTCTTGAGATCCTTTTTTTCTGCGCGTAATCTGCTGCTTGCAAACA
AAAAAACCACCGCTACCAGCGGTGGTTTGTTTGCCGGATCAAGAGCTACCAACTCTTTTTCCGAAGGTAA
CTGGCTTCAGCAGAGCGCAGATACCAAATACTGTTCTTCTAGTGTAGCCGTAGTTAGGCCACCACTTCAA
GAACTCTGTAGCACCGCCTACATACCTCGCTCTGCTAATCCTGTTACCAGTGGCTGCTGCCAGTGGCGAT
AAGTCGTGTCTTACCGGGTTGGACTCAAGACGATAGTTACCGGATAAGGCGCAGCGGTCGGGCTGAACGG
GGGGTTCGTGCACACAGCCCAGCTTGGAGCGAACGACCTACACCGAACTGAGATACCTACAGCGTGAGCT
ATGAGAAAGCGCCACGCTTCCCGAAGGGAGAAAGGCGGACAGGTATCCGGTAAGCGGCAGGGTCGGAACA
GGAGAGCGCACGAGGGAGCTTCCAGGGGGAAACGCCTGGTATCTTTATAGTCCTGTCGGGTTTCGCCACC
TCTGACTTGAGCGTCGATTTTTGTGATGCTCGTCAGGGGGGCGGAGCCTATGGAAAAACGCCAGCAACGC
GGCCTTTTTACGGTTCCTGGCCTTTTGCTGGCCTTTTGCTCACATGTTCTTTCCTGCGTTATCCCCTGAT
TCTGTGGATAACCGTATTACCGCCTTTGAGTGAGCTGATACCGCTCGCCGCAGCCGAACGACCGAGCGCA
GCGAGTCAGTGAGCGAGGAAGCGGAAGAGCGCCCAATACGCAAACCGCCTCTCCCCGCGCGTTGGCCGAT
TCATTAATGCAGCTGGCACGACAGGTTTCCCGACTGGAAAGCGGGCAGTGAGCGCAACGCAATTAATGTG
AGTTAGCTCACTCATTAGGCACCCCAGGCTTTACACTTTATGCTTCCGGCTCGTATGTTGTGTGGAATTG
TGAGCGGATAACAATTTCACACAGGAAACAGCTATGACCATGATTACGCCAAGCGCGCAATTAACCCTCA
CTAAAGGGAACAAAAGCTGGAGCTGCAAGCTTAATGTAGTCTTATGCAATACTCTTGTAGTCTTGCAACA
TGGTAACGATGAGTTAGCAACATGCCTTACAAGGAGAGAAAAAGCACCGTGCATGCCGATTGGTGGAAGT
AAGGTGGTACGATCGTGCCTTATTAGGAAGGCAACAGACGGGTCTGACATGGATTGGACGAACCACTGAA
TTGCCGCATTGCAGAGATATTGTATTTAAGTGCCTAGCTCGATACATAAACGGGTCTCTCTGGTTAGACC
AGATCTGAGCCTGGGAGCTCTCTGGCTAACTAGGGAACCCACTGCTTAAGCCTCAATAAAGCTTGCCTTG
AGTGCTTCAAGTAGTGTGTGCCCGTCTGTTGTGTGACTCTGGTAACTAGAGATCCCTCAGACCCTTTTAG
TCAGTGTGGAAAATCTCTAGCAGTGGCGCCCGAACAGGGACTTGAAAGCGAAAGGGAAACCAGAGGAGCT
CTCTCGACGCAGGACTCGGCTTGCTGAAGCGCGCACGGCAAGAGGCGAGGGGCGGCGACTGGTGAGTACG
CCAAAAATTTTGACTAGCGGAGGCTAGAAGGAGAGAGATGGGTGCGAGAGCGTCAGTATTAAGCGGGGGA
GAATTAGATCGCGATGGGAAAAAATTCGGTTAAGGCCAGGGGGAAAGAAAAAATATAAATTAAAACATAT
AGTATGGGCAAGCAGGGAGCTAGAACGATTCGCAGTTAATCCTGGCCTGTTAGAAACATCAGAAGGCTGT
AGACAAATACTGGGACAGCTACAACCATCCCTTCAGACAGGATCAGAAGAACTTAGATCATTATATAATA
CAGTAGCAACCCTCTATTGTGTGCATCAAAGGATAGAGATAAAAGACACCAAGGAAGCTTTAGACAAGAT
AGAGGAAGAGCAAAACAAAAGTAAGACCACCGCACAGCAAGCGGCCGCTGATCTTCAGACCTGGAGGAGG
AGATATGAGGGACAATTGGAGAAGTGAATTATATAAATATAAAGTAGTAAAAATTGAACCATTAGGAGTA
GCACCCACCAAGGCAAAGAGAAGAGTGGTGCAGAGAGAAAAAAGAGCAGTGGGAATAGGAGCTTTGTTCC
TTGGGTTCTTGGGAGCAGCAGGAAGCACTATGGGCGCAGCGTCAATGACGCTGACGGTACAGGCCAGACA
ATTATTGTCTGGTATAGTGCAGCAGCAGAACAATTTGCTGAGGGCTATTGAGGCGCAACAGCATCTGTTG
CAACTCACAGTCTGGGGCATCAAGCAGCTCCAGGCAAGAATCCTGGCTGTGGAAAGATACCTAAAGGATC
AACAGCTCCTGGGGATTTGGGGTTGCTCTGGAAAACTCATTTGCACCACTGCTGTGCCTTGGAATGCTAG
TTGGAGTAATAAATCTCTGGAACAGATTTGGAATCACACGACCTGGATGGAGTGGGACAGAGAAATTAAC
AATTACACAAGCTTAATACACTCCTTAATTGAAGAATCGCAAAACCAGCAAGAAAAGAATGAACAAGAAT
TATTGGAATTAGATAAATGGGCAAGTTTGTGGAATTGGTTTAACATAACAAATTGGCTGTGGTATATAAA
ATTATTCATAATGATAGTAGGAGGCTTGGTAGGTTTAAGAATAGTTTTTGCTGTACTTTCTATAGTGAAT
AGAGTTAGGCAGGGATATTCACCATTATCGTTTCAGACCCACCTCCCAACCCCGAGGGGACCCAGAGAGG
GCCTATTTCCCATGATTCCTTCATATTTGCATATACGATACAAGGCTGTTAGAGAGATAATTAGAATTAA
TTTGACTGTAAACACAAAGATATTAGTACAAAATACGTGACGTAGAAAGTAATAATTTCTTGGGTAGTTT
GCAGTTTTAAAATTATGTTTTAAAATGGACTATCATATGCTTACCGTAACTTGAAAGTATTTCGATTTCT
TGGCTTTATATATCTTGTGGAAAGGACGAAACACCGACAACAACATGGATTGACGTGTTTTAGAGCTAGA
AATAGCAAGTTAAAATAAGGCTAGTCCGTTATCAACTTGAAAAAGTGGCACCGAGTCGGTGCTTTTTTAA
GCTTGGCGTAACTAGATCTTGAGACAAATGGCAGTATTCATCCACAATTTTAAAAGAAAAGGGGGGATTG
GGGGGTACAGTGCAGGGGAAAGAATAGTAGACATAATAGCAACAGACATACAAACTAAAGAATTACAAAA
ACAAATTACAAAAATTCAAAATTTTCGGGTTTATTACAGGGACAGCAGAGATCCACTTTGGCGCCGGCTC
GAGGGGG
