>Addgene plasmid #76519 | DAPK1 gRNA (BRDN0001148140) | depositor partial sequence | sequence record 143979 | Target Sequence
ACAACAACATGGATTGACGT
