>Addgene plasmid #76519 | DAPK1 gRNA (BRDN0001148140) | addgene partial sequence | sequence record 185993 | hU6-F
TAGAAAGTAATAATTTCTTGGGTAGTTTGCAGTTTTAAAATTATGTTTTAAAATGGACTATCATATGCTT
ACCGTAACTTGAAAGTATTTCGATTTCTTGGCTTTATATATCTTGTGGAAAGGACGAAACACCGACAACA
ACATGGATTGACGTGTTTTAGAGCTAGAAATAGCAAGTTAAAATAAGGCTAGTCCGTTATCAACTTGAAA
AAGTGGCACCGAGTCGGTGCTTTTTTAAGCTTGGCGTAACTAGATCTTGAGACAAATGGCAGTATTCATC
CACAATTTTAAAAGAAAAGGGGGGATTGGGGGGTACAGTGCAGGGGAAAGAATAGTAGACATAATAGCAA
CAGACATACAAACTAAAGAATTACAAAAACAAATTACAAAAATTCAAAATTTTCGGGTTTATTACAGGGA
CAGCAGAGATCCACTTTGGCGCCGGCTCGAGGGGGCCCGGGTGCAAAGATGGATAAAGTTTTAAACAGAG
AGGAATCTTTGCAGCTAATGGACCTTCTAGGTCTTGAAAGGAGTGGGAATTGGCTCCGGTGCCCGTCAGT
GGGCAGAGCG
